>Addgene plasmid #11260 | foxn4 | addgene partial sequence | sequence record 18134 | T7 5'-TAATACGACTCACTATAGGG-3'
ACAGAAGATGATTGAAAGTGGAATTACGACCAGGATGTCGGGAATTCATGAAAACCCCGGACAGAGTCAC
CACACCTCCGCACAAGACTACAGACTCCTGACTACAGACCCTTCGCAGCTGAAGGACGAACTGCCTGGTG
ATCTTCAATCTCTGTCCTGGCTCACCTCTGTGGATGTTCCCCGACTGCAGCAGATTGGGGGTGGACGGCC
AGATTTCACTAGCTCTGCTCAAAGCAGCCTACTGGAGCGACAGACAGCTCAGTTGAACAGCATGACGGTA
GCAGGAGGAGCAGGATCTGCGATTCATCTACAGAGTGAAATGCAGCACAGCCCTCTGGCCATCAACAGCA
TGCCCCAGTTTTCCCCTGGGTTTCCGTGTGCCGCATCAGTGTACCAGACGGCTCCTCAGCAGGTGCTCAC
TTTCACCCAAGCAAACCAACAGTGTTCACCCGGTGGACTGTATGGAAACTACAACAGCCAGAATTTGTTT
CCTCAACCCCGGATTACTGCTCACAGCCAGGACCTGCAGCCCAAGTGTTTCCCCAAGCCCATCTACTCTT
ACAGCTGTCTTATTGCCATGGCTTTGAAGAACAGCAAAACGGGCAGTCTTCCAGTGAGTGAGATCTACAG
CTTTATGAAAGAGCACTTCCCTTACTTCAAGACAGCACCTGACGGATGGAAGAACTCTGTACGACACAAC
TTGTCCTTGAACAAGTGCTTCGAGAAGGTAGAGAATAAGATGAGCGGCTCCTCCAGAAAGGGATGTCTTT
GGGCGCTCAATCCGGCAAAGATTGACAAAATGGAGGAAGAGATGC
