[The description below was written by a language model from this plasmid's Addgene catalogue record.]
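Description:
foxn4 is a pBluescript KS(-) phagemid (about 3 kb backbone) carrying a roughly 1.3 kb fragment of the zebrafish (Danio rerio) foxn4 gene, which encodes a winged helix/forkhead family transcription factor also recorded under the aliases whn and whna. The insert sits between the XbaI and XhoI sites of the polylinker, and both sites remain intact. The plasmid is maintained at high copy number in standard E. coli cloning strains under ampicillin selection. Although the catalogue classes it as a bacterial expression vector, the record gives no indication that protein production is intended. No feature table accompanies the entry, so whether the 1297 bp insert represents a full coding sequence or a partial cDNA is not stated.

The functional logic of the construct lies in the opposing T7 and T3 phage RNA polymerase promoters that flank the pBluescript polylinker. These serve as sequencing primer sites (T7 at the 5′ end of the insert, T3 at the 3′ end) and, more importantly, as promoters for in vitro run-off transcription. According to the depositor's note, linearising with XbaI and transcribing with T3 polymerase gives the antisense riboprobe, while linearising with XhoI and transcribing with T7 gives the sense control. The plasmid is therefore best understood as a riboprobe template for detecting foxn4 transcripts. This matches the associated publication, which describes the expression pattern of foxn4 during zebrafish development.
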