Addgene plasmid #11260: foxn4
Depositing lab: Lisa Steiner. Depositing organization: Massachusetts Institute of Technology. Publication: Expression of the winged helix/forkhead gene, foxn4, during zebrafish development. Danilova N, Visel A, Willett CE, Steiner LA. Brain Res Dev Brain Res. 2004 Oct 15. 153(1):115-9. 10.1016/j.devbrainres.2004.05.014 PubMed 15464224.
Backbone
  Vector backbone: pBluescript KS-
  Backbone manufacturer: Stratagene
  Backbone size w/o insert (bp): 3000
  Vector type: Bacterial Expression
Growth in bacteria
  Bacterial resistance: Ampicillin, 100 μg/mL
  Growth temperature: 37°C
  Growth strain: DH5alpha
  Copy number: High Copy
Gene/Insert
  Gene/Insert name: foxn4
  Species: D. rerio (zebrafish)
  Insert size (bp): 1297
  Entrez Gene: foxn4 (a.k.a. whn, whna)
  Cloning method: Restriction Enzyme; 5′ cloning site XbaI (not destroyed); 3′ cloning site XhoI (not destroyed)
  Sequencing primers: 5′ T7; 3′ T3
Terms and licenses: Academic/Nonprofit Terms; Industry Terms: Not Available to Industry
Depositor comments: To make probes: antisense XbaI - T3, sense XhoI - T7.
How to cite: foxn4 was a gift from Lisa Steiner (Addgene plasmid # 11260 ; http://n2t.net/addgene:11260 ; RRID:Addgene_11260)
